>Addgene plasmid #127738 | pDSM-de-Pfba1-PYC-Trpl15a | addgene full sequence | sequence record 254119 | Addgene NGS Result
ATTCAAAATGTCCTCTTCCAAGATCTTGGCTGGTTTGAGAGACAACTTTTCTTTGTTGGGTGAAAAGAAC
AAGATTTTGGTCGCCAACAGAGGTGAAATCCCAATCAGAATTTTCAGATCTGCTCACGAATTGTCTATGA
GAACTATCGCCATCTACTCTCACGAAGATAGATTATCCATGCACAGATTGAAGGCTGATGAAGCCTACGT
TATCGGTGAAGAAGGTCAATACACCCCAGTCGGTGCTTACTTGGCCATGGACGAAATCATCGAAATTGCC
AAGAAGCACAAGGTCGATTTCATCCACCCAGGTTACGGTTTCTTGTCTGAAAACTCTGAATTTGCTGACA
AGGTTGTTAAGGCTGGTATTACCTGGATTGGTCCACCAGCTGAAGTCATTGAATCTGTTGGTGACAAGGT
TTCTGCCAGACATTTGGCTGCTCGTGCCAACGTTCCAACTGTCCCAGGTACTCCAGGTCCTATCGAAACC
GTTCAAGAAGCTCTAGATTTCGTCAATGAATACGGTTACCCAGTTATCATCAAGGCTGCTTTCGGTGGTG
GTGGTCGTGGTATGAGAGTTGTCAGAGAAGGTGACGATGTCGCTGATGCTTTCCAAAGAGCCACTTCTGA
AGCTAGAACTGCTTTCGGTAACGGTACTTGTTTCGTCGAAAGATTCTTGGACAAGCCAAAGCACATTGAA
GTTCAATTATTAGCTGACAACCACGGTAACGTTGTCCACTTGTTCGAAAGAGACTGTTCCGTCCAAAGAC
GTCACCAAAAGGTTGTCGAAGTTGCTCCAGCTAAGACTTTACCAAGAGAAGTTAGAGATGCTATCTTGAC
CGATGCCGTTAAGTTGGCTAAGGTTTGTGGTTACAGAAACGCTGGTACTGCTGAATTCTTGGTTGACAAC
CAAAACAGACATTACTTCATTGAAATCAACCCAAGAATTCAAGTCGAACACACCATCACTGAAGAAATCA
CTGGTATTGACATTGTCTCCGCTCAAATCCAAATCGCCGCTGGTGCTACTTTGACTCAATTAGGTCTATT
ACAAGACAAAATCACCACCAGAGGTTTCTCTATCCAATGTCGTATCACCACTGAAGATCCATCCAAGAAC
TTCCAACCAGACACTGGTCGTTTGGAAGTCTACAGATCCGCTGGTGGTAACGGTGTCAGATTGGACGGTG
GTAACGCCTACGCTGGTGCTACCATCTCTCCACACTACGACTCCATGTTGGTTAAGTGTTCCTGTTCTGG
TTCTACCTACGAAATTGTCAGAAGAAAGATGATCAGAGCTTTGATTGAATTCAGAATCAGAGGTGTCAAG
ACCAACATCCCATTCTTGTTGACTTTGTTGACCAACCCAGTTTTCATTGAAGGTACCTACTGGACCACTT
TCATCGATGACACTCCACAATTGTTCCAAATGGTTTCCTCTCAAAACAGAGCTCAAAAATTGTTGCACTA
CTTGGCTGACTTGGCCGTCAACGGTTCCTCTATCAAGGGTCAAATCGGTTTACCAAAGTTGAAGTCCAAC
CCTTCCGTTCCACATTTGCACGATGCTCAAGGTAATGTCATCAACGTTACCAAATCTGCCCCACCATCCG
GTTGGAGACAAGTCTTGTTGGAAAAGGGTCCATCCGAATTTGCCAAGCAAGTCAGACAATTCAACGGTAC
TTTGTTGATGGACACCACCTGGAGAGATGCTCACCAATCTTTGCTAGCTACCAGAGTCAGAACTCACGAT
TTGGCCACCATTGCTCCAACCACTGCTCACGCTTTGGCTGGTGCCTTTGCTTTGGAATGTTGGGGTGGTG
CTACTTTCGATGTCGCCATGAGATTCTTGCATGAGGACCCATGGGAAAGATTGAGAAAATTGAGATCTTT
GGTCCCAAACATTCCATTCCAAATGTTGTTGAGAGGTGCTAACGGTGTTGCTTACTCCTCTTTGCCAGAC
AACGCCATTGACCATTTCGTTAAGCAAGCCAAGGACAATGGTGTTGACATTTTCAGAGTCTTTGACGCTT
TGAACGACTTGGAACAATTGAAGGTTGGTGTTAATGCTGTCAAGAAGGCTGGTGGTGTTGTCGAAGCTAC
CGTTTGTTACTCTGGTGACATGTTGCAACCAGGTAAGAAATACAACTTGGACTACTACTTAGAAGTTGTC
GAAAAGATCGTTCAAATGGGTACTCACATCTTGGGTATCAAGGACATGGCTGGTACCATGAAGCCAGCTG
CTGCCAAATTGTTGATTGGTTCTTTACGTACCAGATACCCAGACTTGCCAATCCACGTTCACTCTCATGA
CTCCGCTGGTACTGCTGTTGCTTCCATGACTGCTTGTGCTTTGGCCGGTGCTGATGTTGTTGACGTTGCC
ATTAACTCCATGTCCGGTTTGACCTCTCAACCATCTATTAACGCTTTGTTGGCCTCCTTGGAAGGTAACA
TTGACACTGGTATCAACGTCGAACACGTTAGAGAATTGGACGCTTACTGGGCTGAAATGAGATTATTATA
CTCTTGTTTCGAAGCTGACTTGAAGGGTCCAGACCCTGAAGTTTACCAACACGAAATTCCAGGTGGTCAA
TTGACCAACTTGTTGTTCCAAGCTCAACAATTAGGTCTAGGTGAACAATGGGCTGAAACCAAGAGAGCTT
ACAGAGAAGCTAACTACTTGTTGGGTGACATTGTTAAGGTCACCCCAACTTCTAAGGTCGTTGGTGATTT
GGCTCAATTCATGGTTTCTAACAAATTGACTTCTGATGACATCAGAAGATTAGCTAACTCTTTGGACTTC
CCAGACTCCGTTATGGACTTCTTCGAAGGTTTGATCGGTCAACCATACGGTGGTTTCCCAGAACCATTGA
GATCCGATGTTTTGAGAAACAAGCGTCGTAAATTGACTTGTAGACCAGGTTTAGAATTGGAACCATTCGA
TTTGGAAAAGATCAGAGAAGATTTGCAAAACAGATTCGGTGATATCGATGAATGTGATGTTGCCTCCTAC
AACATGTATCCTCGTGTCTACGAAGATTTCCAAAAGATTAGAGAAACTTACGGTGACTTGTCTGTCTTAC
CAACCAAGAACTTCTTGGCTCCAGCTGAACCAGACGAAGAAATCGAAGTCACCATTGAACAAGGTAAGAC
TTTGATTATCAAATTACAAGCTGTTGGTGATTTGAACAAGAAAACCGGTCAAAGAGAAGTCTACTTCGAA
TTGAACGGTGAATTGAGAAAGATCAGAGTTGCTGACAAATCTCAAAACATTCAATCTGTTGCCAAGCCAA
AGGCTGATGTCCACGACACCCACCAAATCGGTGCTCCAATGGCTGGTGTCATCATTGAAGTCAAGGTTCA
CAAGGGTTCTTTGGTCAAGAAGGGTGAATCTATCGCCGTTTTGTCTGCTATGAAGATGGAAATGGTTGTT
TCCTCTCCAGCTGATGGTCAAGTCAAAGATGTCTTTATCCGTGACGGTGAATCCGTCGATGCTTCTGACT
TGTTGGTTGTTTTGGAAGAAGAAACTCTACCACCTTCTCAAAAGAAATAAACTGGTTGATGGAAAATATA
ATTTTATTGGGCAAACTTTTGTTTATCTGATGTGTTTTATACTATTATCTTTTTAATTAATGATTCTATA
TACAAACCTGTATATTTTTTCTTTAACCAATTTTTTTTTTTATAGACCTAGAGCTGTACTCCTCAAATAA
CCACAAACATCCTTCCCATATGCTCGGTCGTGCTTGTTGTACCTAAAATGAAGTGAAGTTCCTATACTTT
CTAGAGAATAGGAACTTCTATAGTGAGTCGAATAAGGGCGACACAAAATTTATTCTAAATGCATAATAAA
TACTGATAACATCTTATAGTTTGTATTATATTTTGTATTATCGTTGACATGTATAATTTTGATATCAAAA
ACTGATTTTCCCTTTATTATTTTCGAGATTTATTTTCTTAATTCTCTTTAACAAACTAGAAATATTGTAT
ATACAAAAAATCATAAATAATAGATGAATAGTTTAATTATAGGTGTTCATCAATCGAAAAAGCAACGTAT
CTTATTTAAAGTGCGTTGCTTTTTTCTCATTTATAAGGTTAAATAATTCTCATATATCAAGCAAAGTGAC
AGGCGCCCTTAAATATTCTGACAAATGCTCTTTCCCTAAACTCCCCCCATAAAAAAACCCGCCGAAGCGG
GTTTTTACGTTATTTGCGGATTAACGATTACTCGTTATCAGAACCGCCCAGGGGGCCCGAGCTTAAGACT
GGCCGTCGTTTTACAACACAGAAAGAGTTTGTAGAAACGCAAAAAGGCCATCCGTCAGGGGCCTTCTGCT
TAGTTTGATGCCTGGCAGTTCCCTACTCTCGCCTTCCGCTTCCTCGCTCACTGACTCGCTGCGCTCGGTC
GTTCGGCTGCGGCGAGCGGTATCAGCTCACTCAAAGGCGGTAATACGGTTATCCACAGAATCAGGGGATA
ACGCAGGAAAGAACATGTGAGCAAAAGGCCAGCAAAAGGCCAGGAACCGTAAAAAGGCCGCGTTGCTGGC
GTTTTTCCATAGGCTCCGCCCCCCTGACGAGCATCACAAAAATCGACGCTCAAGTCAGAGGTGGCGAAAC
CCGACAGGACTATAAAGATACCAGGCGTTTCCCCCTGGAAGCTCCCTCGTGCGCTCTCCTGTTCCGACCC
TGCCGCTTACCGGATACCTGTCCGCCTTTCTCCCTTCGGGAAGCGTGGCGCTTTCTCATAGCTCACGCTG
TAGGTATCTCAGTTCGGTGTAGGTCGTTCGCTCCAAGCTGGGCTGTGTGCACGAACCCCCCGTTCAGCCC
GACCGCTGCGCCTTATCCGGTAACTATCGTCTTGAGTCCAACCCGGTAAGACACGACTTATCGCCACTGG
CAGCAGCCACTGGTAACAGGATTAGCAGAGCGAGGTATGTAGGCGGTGCTACAGAGTTCTTGAAGTGGTG
GGCTAACTACGGCTACACTAGAAGAACAGTATTTGGTATCTGCGCTCTGCTGAAGCCAGTTACCTTCGGA
AAAAGAGTTGGTAGCTCTTGATCCGGCAAACAAACCACCGCTGGTAGCGGTGGTTTTTTTGTTTGCAAGC
AGCAGATTACGCGCAGAAAAAAAGGATCTCAAGAAGATCCTTTGATCTTTTCTACGGGGTCTGACGCTCA
GTGGAACGACGCGCGCGTAACTCACGTTAAGGGATTTTGGTCATGAGCTTGCGCCGTCCCGTCAAGTCAG
CGTAATGCTCTGCTTAGAAAAACTCATCGAGCATCAAATGAAATTGCAATTTATTCATATCAGGATTATC
AATACCATATTTTTGAAAAAGCCGTTTCTGTAATGAAGGAGAAAACTCACCGAGGCAGTTCCATAGGATG
GCAAGATCCTGGTATCGGTCTGCGATTCCGACTCGTCCAACATCAATACAACCTATTAATTTCCCCTCGT
CAAAAATAAGGTTATCAAGTGAGAAATCACCATGAGTGACGACTGAATCCGGTGAGAATGGCAAAAGTTT
ATGCATTTCTTTCCAGACTTGTTCAACAGGCCAGCCATTACGCTCGTCATCAAAATCACTCGCATCAACC
AAACCGTTATTCATTCGTGATTGCGCCTGAGCGAGGCGAAATACGCGATCGCTGTTAAAAGGACAATTAC
AAACAGGAATCGAGTGCAACCGGCGCAGGAACACTGCCAGCGCATCAACAATATTTTCACCTGAATCAGG
ATATTCTTCTAATACCTGGAACGCTGTTTTTCCGGGGATCGCAGTGGTGAGTAACCATGCATCATCAGGA
GTACGGATAAAATGCTTGATGGTCGGAAGTGGCATAAATTCCGTCAGCCAGTTTAGTCTGACCATCTCAT
CTGTAACATCATTGGCAACGCTACCTTTGCCATGTTTCAGAAACAACTCTGGCGCATCGGGCTTCCCATA
CAAGCGATAGATTGTCGCACCTGATTGCCCGACATTATCGCGAGCCCATTTATACCCATATAAATCAGCA
TCCATGTTGGAATTTAATCGCGGCCTCGACGTTTCCCGTTGAATATGGCTCATATTCTTCCTTTTTCAAT
ATTATTGAAGCATTTATCAGGGTTATTGTCTCATGAGCGGATACATATTTGAATGTATTTAGAAAAATAA
ACAAATAGGGGTCAGTGTTACAACCAATTAACCAATTCTGAACATTATCGCGAGCCCATTTATACCTGAA
TATGGCTCATAACACCCCTTGTTTGCCTGGCGGCAGTAGCGCGGTGGTCCCACCTGACCCCATGCCGAAC
TCAGAAGTGAAACGCCGTAGCGCCGATGGTAGTGTGGGGACTCCCCATGCGAGAGTAGGGAACTGCCAGG
CATCAAATAAAACGAAAGGCTCAGTCGAAAGACTGGGCCTTTCGCCCGGGCTAATTAGGGGGTGTCGCCC
TTATTCGACTCTATAGTGAAGTTCCTATTCTCTAGAAAGTATAGGAACTTCTGAAGTGGGGAACGTTGTC
CAGGTTTGTATCCACGTGTGTCCGTTCCGCCAATATTCCGCGTGCATGACAGCAGGATTATCGTAATACG
TAATAGTTGAAAATCTCAAAAATGTGTGGGTCATTACGTAAATAATGATAGGAATGGGATTCTTCTATTT
TTCCTTTTTCCATTCTAGCAGCCGTCGGGAAAACGTGGCATCCTCTCTTTCGGGCTCAATTGGTGTCACG
CTGCCGTGAGCATCCTCTCTTTCCATATCTAACAACTGAGCACGTAACCAATGGAAAAGCATGAGCTTAG
CGTTGCTCCAAAAAAGTATTGGATGGTTAATACCATTTGTCTGTTCTCTTCTGACTTTGTCTCCTCAAAA
AAAAAAAATCTACAATCAACAGATCGCTTCAATTACGCCCTCACAAAAACTTTTTTCCTTCTTCTTCGCC
CACGTTAAATTTTATCCCTCATGTTGTCTAACGGATTTCTGCACTTGATTTATTATAAAAAGACAAAGAC
ATAATACTTCTCTATCAATTTCAGTTATTGTTCTTCCTTGCGTTATTCTTCTGTTCTTCTTTTTCTTTTG
TCATATATAACCATAACCAAGTAATACAT
Features (pLannotate 1.2.2; 11 found; start..end, strand, type, name):
      8..3547    +  CDS            PYC2: PYC2_YEAST - Experimental evidence at protein level: Swiss-Prot protein existence level 1. Pyruvate carboxylase catalyzes a 2-step reaction, involving the ATP-dependent carboxylation of the covalently attached biotin in the first step and the transfer of the carboxyl group to pyruvate in the second. From Saccharomyces cerevisiae (strain ATCC 204508 / S288c) (Baker's yeast).
   3765..3798    -  protein_bind   FRT (minimal): supports FLP-mediated excision but not integration (Turan and Bode, 2011) FLP recombinase from the Saccharomyces cerevisiae 2μ plasmid
   4268..4287    +  CDS            lacZα (fragment): LacZα fragment of β-galactosidase; lacZ fragment
   4312..4329    -  terminator     rrnB T2 terminator (fragment): transcription terminator T2 from the E. coli rrnB gene
   4554..5142    -  rep_origin     ori: high-copy-number ColE1/pMB1/pBR322/pUC origin of replication
   5264..6073    -  CDS            KanR: aminoglycoside phosphotransferase; aph(3')-Ia; confers resistance to kanamycin in bacteria or G418 (Geneticin®) in eukaryotes
   6076..6172    -  promoter       AmpR promoter (fragment): bla
   6202..6226    -  CDS            KanR (fragment): aminoglycoside phosphotransferase; aph(3')-Ia; confers resistance to kanamycin in bacteria or G418 (Geneticin®) in eukaryotes
   6255..6370    +  ncRNA          5S rRNA: Accession: RF00001 - 5S ribosomal RNA
   6374..6414    +  terminator     rrnB T1 terminator (fragment): transcription terminator T1 from the E. coli rrnB gene
   6458..6491    +  protein_bind   FRT (minimal): supports FLP-mediated excision but not integration (Turan and Bode, 2011) FLP recombinase from the Saccharomyces cerevisiae 2μ plasmid
