[The description below was written by a language model from this plasmid's Addgene catalogue record and pLannotate feature annotations shown in this document.]
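Description:
pDSM-de-Pfba1-PYC-Trpl15a is a synthetic-biology part plasmid built on the pDSM-de backbone that carries a single yeast transcription unit destined for chromosomal integration in Saccharomyces cerevisiae. In E. coli it is maintained as a high-copy plasmid through a ColE1/pUC-type origin and selected with kanamycin via an aph(3')-Ia resistance gene. The feature table shows no yeast origin of replication or yeast auxotrophic marker, consistent with its role as a storage and template vector rather than an episomal yeast expression plasmid. Fragments of the rrnB T1 and T2 terminators, a 5S rRNA segment and a lacZα remnant are backbone leftovers.

The payload is a pyruvate carboxylase (PYC) coding sequence of roughly 3.5 kb placed under the FBA1 promoter, generally regarded as a strong glycolytic promoter, and followed by the RPL15A terminator. It was assembled through BsaI sites that were destroyed in cloning, as in Golden Gate-type assembly. The catalogue entry links the insert to PYC1, whereas automated annotation matches the open reading frame to the S. cerevisiae PYC2 isozyme; the record does not resolve this discrepancy. The promoter, terminator and homology arms were not annotated by the software. Two minimal FRT sites in opposite orientation lie on either side of the cassette region; the record does not say what they are for.

The unit is flanked by "position 5" homology arms that overlap with those of position 4 upstream and position 6 downstream. The cassette can therefore be PCR-amplified and joined with neighbouring units during integration into the yeast genome. It belongs to a set used to build combinatorial pathway strain libraries for itaconic acid production.
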