Addgene plasmid #127738: pDSM-de-Pfba1-PYC-Trpl15a
Purpose: Yeast pathway position 5. PYC transcription unit with the FBA1 promoter and RPL15A terminator.
Depositing lab: Christopher Voigt. Depositing organization: Massachusetts Institute of Technology. Publication: Iterative algorithm-guided design of massive strain libraries, applied to itaconic acid production in yeast. Young EM, Zhao Z, Gielesen BEM, Wu L, Benjamin Gordon D, Roubos JA, Voigt CA. Metab Eng. 2018 Jul;48:33-43. doi: 10.1016/j.ymben.2018.05.002. Epub 2018 May 9. PubMed 29753070.
Backbone
  Vector backbone: pDSM-de
  Vector type: Yeast Expression, Synthetic Biology
Growth in bacteria
  Bacterial resistance: Kanamycin, 50 μg/mL
  Growth temperature: 37°C
  Growth strain: DH5alpha
  Copy number: High Copy
Gene/Insert
  Gene/Insert name: pyruvate carboxylase (alt name: PYC)
  Species: S. cerevisiae (budding yeast), Synthetic
  Insert size (bp): 3559
  GenBank ID: MH366513
  Entrez Gene: PYC1 (a.k.a. YGL062W)
  Promoter: Pfba1
  Cloning method: Restriction Enzyme; 5′ cloning site BsaI (destroyed during cloning); 3′ cloning site BsaI (destroyed during cloning)
  Sequencing primers: 5′ AACGTTGTCCAGGTTTGTATCC; 3′ AGGTACAACAAGCACGACCG
Terms and licenses: Academic/Nonprofit Terms; Industry Terms: Not Available to Industry
Depositor comments: PYC transcription unit with pathway position 5 homology arms, compatible with 5' position 4 and 3' position 6 homology arm. Sequencing primers are also the primers for amplifying DNA for integration into the S. cerevisiae genome.
How to cite: pDSM-de-Pfba1-PYC-Trpl15a was a gift from Christopher Voigt (Addgene plasmid # 127738 ; http://n2t.net/addgene:127738 ; RRID:Addgene_127738)
